Addgene plasmid #138873: pPD559 ZF173x6-Compact_EYFP
Purpose: EYFP reporter vector for the ZF173x6-Compact promoter
Depositing lab: Joshua Leonard. Publication: The COMET toolkit for composing customizable genetic programs in mammalian cells. Donahue PS, Draut JW, Muldoon JJ, Edelstein HI, Bagheri N, Leonard JN. Nat Commun. 2020 Feb 7;11(1):779. doi: 10.1038/s41467-019-14147-5. PubMed 32034124.
Backbone
  Vector backbone: pPD540 Reporter Template v3
  Vector type: Mammalian Expression, Synthetic Biology
Growth in bacteria
  Bacterial resistance: Ampicillin, 100 μg/mL
  Growth temperature: 37°C
  Growth strain: DH5alpha
  Copy number: High Copy
Gene/Insert
  Gene/Insert name: ZF173x6-Compact
  Species: Synthetic
  Promoter: ZF173x6-Compact
  Cloning method: Restriction Enzyme; 5′ cloning site BglII (not destroyed); 3′ cloning site NheI (not destroyed)
  Sequencing primers: 5′ CGACACGGAAATGTTGAATAC; 3′ TAGAAGGCACAGTCGAGG
Terms and licenses: Academic/Nonprofit Terms; Industry Terms: Not Available to Industry
Depositor comments: Leonard Lab plasmid reference number: L1291
How to cite: pPD559 ZF173x6-Compact_EYFP was a gift from Joshua Leonard (Addgene plasmid # 138873 ; http://n2t.net/addgene:138873 ; RRID:Addgene_138873)
