[The description below was written by a language model from this plasmid's Addgene catalogue record and pLannotate feature annotations shown in this document.]
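Description:
pPD559 ZF173x6-Compact_EYFP is a 4.3 kb mammalian expression reporter plasmid from the COMET toolkit for building customizable genetic programs in mammalian cells. It is built on the pPD540 Reporter Template v3 backbone and is propagated in E. coli as a high-copy plasmid through a ColE1/pUC-type origin, with ampicillin selection provided by the β-lactamase gene under its own promoter. An f1 phage origin is also present, along with remnants of a lac promoter/operator region and a small lacI fragment that appear to be backbone carry-over.

The payload is a synthetic inducible promoter, ZF173x6-Compact, cloned between retained BglII and NheI sites upstream of an EYFP coding sequence that is terminated by the bovine growth hormone polyadenylation signal. The name suggests six binding sites for the zinc-finger domain ZF173 in a closely spaced arrangement, although the feature table does not annotate these sites individually. It does detect a fragment of a minimal TATA-box promoter just upstream of EYFP. Such a core promoter has low basal activity, so yellow fluorescence should depend largely on recruitment of a cognate zinc-finger transcription factor supplied from another construct.

Downstream of the reporter lies an SV40 early promoter followed only by a short fragment of a bleomycin-family resistance gene and the SV40 poly(A) signal, so the record shows no intact mammalian selection marker, which fits use by transient transfection. The plasmid's stated purpose is to serve as the EYFP readout for the ZF173x6-Compact promoter, for example to measure activation or repression by engineered ZF173-based regulators.
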