Features (pLannotate 1.2.2; 16 found; start..end, strand, type, name):
    131..147     +  promoter       minP (fragment): minimal TATA-box promoter with low basal activity
    189..905     +  CDS            EYFP: EYFP is a basic (constitutively fluorescent) green/yellow fluorescent protein published in 1996, derived from Aequorea victoria. It is reported to be a very rapidly-maturing weak dimer with high acid sensitivity.
    959..1070    +  polyA_signal   bGH poly(A) signal: bovine growth hormone polyadenylation signal
   1187..1208    +  promoter       SV40 promoter (fragment): SV40 enhancer and early promoter
   1229..1657    +  rep_origin     f1 ori (sequence partly withheld): f1 bacteriophage origin of replication; arrow indicates direction of (+) strand synthesis
   1662..1684    +  promoter       SV40 promoter (fragment): SV40 enhancer and early promoter
   1685..1876    +  promoter       SV40 promoter: SV40 early promoter
   1903..2001    +  CDS            ble (fragment): BLE_KLEPN - Experimental evidence at protein level: Swiss-Prot protein existence level 1. Binding protein with a strong affinity to the bleomycin family of antibiotics. Binds to CL990; an antimitotic-antibiotic compound. From Klebsiella pneumoniae.
   1996..2117    +  polyA_signal   SV40 poly(A) signal: SV40 polyadenylation signal
   2190..2206    -  protein_bind   lac operator: The lac repressor binds to the lac operator to inhibit transcription in E. coli. This inhibition can be relieved by adding lactose or isopropyl-β-D-thiogalactopyranoside (IPTG). lac repressor encoded by lacI
   2214..2244    -  promoter       lac promoter: promoter for the E. coli lac operon
   2259..2280    -  protein_bind   CAP binding site: CAP binding activates transcription in the presence of cAMP. E. coli catabolite activator protein
   2293..2385    -  CDS            lacI (fragment): lac repressor; lacI; The lac repressor binds to the lac operator to inhibit transcription in E. coli. This inhibition can be relieved by adding lactose or isopropyl-β-D-thiogalactopyranoside (IPTG).
   2568..3156    -  rep_origin     ori: high-copy-number ColE1/pMB1/pBR322/pUC origin of replication
   3327..4187    -  CDS            AmpR: β-lactamase; bla; confers resistance to ampicillin, carbenicillin, and related antibiotics
   4188..4292    -  promoter       AmpR promoter: bla
>Addgene plasmid #138873 | pPD559 ZF173x6-Compact_EYFP | addgene full sequence | sequence record 322857 | Addgene NGS Result
GTGCCACCTGACGTCGACGGATCGGGAGATCTGCGAGGATGAAGCTACGCGAGATGAAGCTTGAGCTGAT
GAAGCTGACTAAGATGAAGCTACGCGAGATGAAGCTTGAGCTGATGAAGCTAACGCTCTCTAGAGGGTAT
ATAATGGGGGCCACTAGTCTACTACCAGAGCTCATCGCTAGCGCCACCATGGTGAGCAAGGGCGAGGAGC
TGTTCACCGGGGTGGTGCCCATCCTGGTCGAGCTGGACGGCGACGTAAACGGCCACAAGTTCAGCGTGTC
CGGCGAGGGCGAGGGCGATGCCACCTACGGCAAGCTGACCCTGAAGTTCATCTGCACCACCGGCAAGCTG
CCCGTGCCCTGGCCCACCCTCGTGACCACCTTCGGCTACGGCCTGCAGTGCTTCGCCCGCTACCCCGACC
ACATGAAGCAGCACGACTTCTTCAAGTCCGCCATGCCCGAAGGCTACGTCCAGGAGCGCACCATCTTCTT
CAAGGACGACGGCAACTACAAGACCCGCGCCGAGGTGAAGTTCGAGGGCGACACCCTGGTGAACCGCATC
GAGCTGAAGGGCATCGACTTCAAGGAGGACGGCAACATCCTGGGGCACAAGCTGGAGTACAACTACAACA
GCCACAACGTCTATATCATGGCCGACAAGCAGAAGAACGGCATCAAGGTGAACTTCAAGATCCGCCACAA
CATCGAGGACGGCAGCGTGCAGCTCGCCGACCACTACCAGCAGAACACCCCCATCGGCGACGGCCCCGTG
CTGCTGCCCGACAACCACTACCTGAGCTACCAGTCCGCCCTGAGCAAAGACCCCAACGAGAAGCGCGATC
ACATGGTCCTGCTGGAGTTCGTGACCGCCGCCGGGATCACTCTCGGCATGGACGAGCTGTACAAGTAGGC
GGCCGCTCGAGTCTAGAGGGCCCGTTTAAACCCGCTGATCAGCCTCGACTGTGCCTTCTAGTTGCCAGCC
ATCTGTTGTTTGCCCCTCCCCCGTGCCTTCCTTGACCCTGGAAGGTGCCACTCCCACTGTCCTTTCCTAA
TAAAATGAGGAAATTGCATCGCATTGTCTGAGTAGGTGTCATTCTATTCTGGGGGGTGGGGTGGGGCAGG
ACAGCAAGGGGGAGGATTGGGAAGTCAATAGCAGGCATGCTGGGGATGCGGTGGGCTCTATGGCTTCTGA
GGCGGAAAGAACCAGCTGGGGCTCTAGGGGGTATCCCC
[124 nt withheld, positions 1229-1352]
C
[91 nt withheld, positions 1354-1444]
A
[49 nt withheld, positions 1446-1494]
CCTTTGACGTTGGAGTCCACGTTCTTT
[37 nt withheld, positions 1522-1558]
ACCCTATCTCGGTCTATTCTTTTGATTTATAAGGGATTTTGCCGATTTCGGCCTATTGGTTAAAAAATGA
GCTGATTTAACAAAAATTTAACGCGAATTAATTCTGTGGAATGTGTGTCAGTTAGGCTCAATTAGTCAGC
AACCATAGTCCCGCCCCTAACTCCGCCCATCCCGCCCCTAACTCCGCCCAGTTCCGCCCATTCTCCGCCC
CATGGCTGACTAATTTTTTTTATTTATGCAGAGGCCGAGGCCGCCTCTGCCTCTGAGCTATTCCAGAAGT
AGTGAGGAGGCTTTTTTGGAGGCCTAGGCTTTTGCAAAAAGCTCCCGGGAGCTTGTATATCCATTTTCGG
AGGTTGGGCTTCGGAATCGTTTTCCGGGACGCCGGCTGGATGATCCTCCAGCGCGGGGATCTCATGCTGG
AGTTCTTCGCCCACCCCAACTTGTTTATTGCAGCTTATAATGGTTACAAATAAAGCAATAGCATCACAAA
TTTCACAAATAAAGCATTTTTTTCACTGCATTCTAGTTGTGGTTTGTCCAAACTCATCAATGTATCTTAT
CATGTCTGTATACCGTCGACCTCTAGCTAGAGCTTGGCGTAATCATGGTCATAGCTGTTTCCTGTGTGAA
ATTGTTATCCGCTCACAATTCCACACAACATACGAGCCGGAAGCATAAAGTGTAAAGCCTGGGGTGCCTA
ATGAGTGAGCTAACTCACATTAATTGCGTTGCGCTCACTGCCCGCTTTCCAGTCGGGAAACCTGTCGTGC
CAGCTGCATTAATGAATCGGCCAACGCGCGGGGAGAGGCGGTTTGCGTATTGGGCGCTCTTCCGCTTCCT
CGCTCACTGACTCGCTGCGCTCGGTCGTTCGGCTGCGGCGAGCGGTATCAGCTCACTCAAAGGCGGTAAT
ACGGTTATCCACAGAATCAGGGGATAACGCAGGAAAGAACATGTGAGCAAAAGGCCAGCAAAAGGCCAGG
AACCGTAAAAAGGCCGCGTTGCTGGCGTTTTTCCATAGGCTCCGCCCCCCTGACGAGCATCACAAAAATC
GACGCTCAAGTCAGAGGTGGCGAAACCCGACAGGACTATAAAGATACCAGGCGTTTCCCCCTGGAAGCTC
CCTCGTGCGCTCTCCTGTTCCGACCCTGCCGCTTACCGGATACCTGTCCGCCTTTCTCCCTTCGGGAAGC
GTGGCGCTTTCTCATAGCTCACGCTGTAGGTATCTCAGTTCGGTGTAGGTCGTTCGCTCCAAGCTGGGCT
GTGTGCACGAACCCCCCGTTCAGCCCGACCGCTGCGCCTTATCCGGTAACTATCGTCTTGAGTCCAACCC
GGTAAGACACGACTTATCGCCACTGGCAGCAGCCACTGGTAACAGGATTAGCAGAGCGAGGTATGTAGGC
GGTGCTACAGAGTTCTTGAAGTGGTGGCCTAACTACGGCTACACTAGAAGAACAGTATTTGGTATCTGCG
CTCTGCTGAAGCCAGTTACCTTCGGAAAAAGAGTTGGTAGCTCTTGATCCGGCAAACAAACCACCGCTGG
TAGCGGTGGTTTTTTTGTTTGCAAGCAGCAGATTACGCGCAGAAAAAAAGGATCTCAAGAAGATCCTTTG
ATCTTTTCTACGGGGTCTGACGCTCAGTGGAACGAAAACTCACGTTAAGGGATTTTGGTCATGAGATTAT
CAAAAAGGATCTTCACCTAGATCCTTTTAAATTAAAAATGAAGTTTTAAATCAATCTAAAGTATATATGA
GTAAACTTGGTCTGACAGTTACCAATGCTTAATCAGTGAGGCACCTATCTCAGCGATCTGTCTATTTCGT
TCATCCATAGTTGCCTGACTCCCCGTCGTGTAGATAACTACGATACGGGAGGGCTTACCATCTGGCCCCA
GTGCTGCAATGATACCGCGAGATCCACGCTCACCGGCTCCAGATTTATCAGCAATAAACCAGCCAGCCGG
AAGGGCCGAGCGCAGAAGTGGTCCTGCAACTTTATCCGCCTCCATCCAGTCTATTAATTGTTGCCGGGAA
GCTAGAGTAAGTAGTTCGCCAGTTAATAGTTTGCGCAACGTTGTTGCCATTGCTACAGGCATCGTGGTGT
CACGCTCGTCGTTTGGTATGGCTTCATTCAGCTCCGGTTCCCAACGATCAAGGCGAGTTACATGATCCCC
CATGTTGTGCAAAAAAGCGGTTAGCTCCTTCGGTCCTCCGATCGTTGTCAGAAGTAAGTTGGCCGCAGTG
TTATCACTCATGGTTATGGCAGCACTGCATAATTCTCTTACTGTCATGCCATCCGTAAGATGCTTTTCTG
TGACTGGTGAGTACTCAACCAAGTCATTCTGAGAATAGTGTATGCGGCGACCGAGTTGCTCTTGCCCGGC
GTCAATACGGGATAATACCGCGCCACATAGCAGAACTTTAAAAGTGCTCATCATTGGAAAACGTTCTTCG
GGGCGAAAACTCTCAAGGATCTTACCGCTGTTGAGATCCAGTTCGATGTAACCCACTCGTGCACCCAACT
GATCTTCAGCATCTTTTACTTTCACCAGCGTTTCTGGGTGAGCAAAAACAGGAAGGCAAAATGCCGCAAA
AAAGGGAATAAGGGCGACACGGAAATGTTGAATACTCATACTCTTCCTTTTTCAATATTATTGAAGCATT
TATCAGGGTTATTGTCTCATGAGCGGATACATATTTGAATGTATTTAGAAAAATAAACAAATAGGGGTTC
CGCGCACATTTCCCCGAAAA
