>Addgene plasmid #138873 | pPD559 ZF173x6-Compact_EYFP | depositor partial sequence | sequence record 268413 | ZF173x6-Compact promoter
AGATCTGCGAGGATGAAGCTACGCGAGATGAAGCTTGAGCTGATGAAGCTGACTAAGATGAAGCTACGCG
AGATGAAGCTTGAGCTGATGAAGCTAACGCTCTCTAGAGGGTATATAATGGGGGCCACTAGTCTACTACC
AGAGCTCATCGCTAGC
